Addgene plasmid #12802: DCT.VV.Orf114
Purpose: This plasmid was designed for screening purposes and may contain discrepancies relative to the current canonical GenBank version of the gene.
Depositing lab: Jack Bennink & Jon Yewdell. Depositing organization: National Institute of Allergy and Infectious Diseases (NIAID). Publication: Identification of poxvirus CD8+ T cell determinants to enable rational design and characterization of smallpox vaccines. Tscharke DC, Karupiah G, Zhou J, Palmore T, Irvine KR, Haeryfar SM, Williams S, Sidney J, Sette A, Bennink JR, Yewdell JW. J Exp Med. 2005 January 3; 201(1): 95–104. 10.1084/jem.20041912 PubMed 15623576.
Backbone
  Vector backbone: pcDNA 3.1D V5-His-TOPO
  Backbone manufacturer: Invitrogen
  Backbone size w/o insert (bp): 5514
  Vector type: Mammalian Expression
  Selectable markers: Neomycin (select with G418)
Growth in bacteria
  Bacterial resistance: Ampicillin, 100 μg/mL
  Growth temperature: 37°C
  Growth strain: DH5alpha
  Copy number: High Copy
Gene/Insert
  Gene/Insert name: VV.Orf114 (alt name: VV_WR_211)
  Species: Vaccinia Virus
  Insert size (bp): 339
  Cloning method: Restriction Enzyme; 5′ cloning site BamHI (not destroyed); 3′ cloning site BamHI (not destroyed)
  Sequencing primers: 5′ Universal T7
Terms and licenses: Academic/Nonprofit Terms; Industry Terms: Not Available to Industry
Depositor comments: Please see the Vaccinia kit page ( https://www.addgene.org/vvorf/ ) for more information. The kit page contains the supplemental VVOrfData spreadsheet, which includes important information about this plasmid. The plasmid and insert names provided here relate only to this library. The name of the ORF (if present) in VACV strain Copenhagen and the name of the ORF (if annotated) in VACV strain WR sequence can be found in VVOrfData spreadsheet. Please note that the amino acid sequence given for each ORF in the spreadsheet may contain some errors. Additionally, changes from the expected sequence may be present in these plasmids. Please see Addgene's quality control sequence and sequencing notes in the VVOrfData spreadsheet before ordering this plasmid.
How to cite: DCT.VV.Orf114 was a gift from Jack Bennink & Jon Yewdell (Addgene plasmid # 12802 ; http://n2t.net/addgene:12802 ; RRID:Addgene_12802)
