[The description below was written by a language model from this plasmid's Addgene catalogue record and the feature table of its GenBank file.]
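Description:
DCT.VV.Orf114 is a mammalian expression plasmid built on the Invitrogen pcDNA 3.1D V5-His-TOPO backbone (5514 bp without insert) and carrying a 339 bp vaccinia virus open reading frame, designated VV.Orf114 within its library and also listed as VV_WR_211. It is propagated in E. coli as a high-copy plasmid under ampicillin selection, and it carries a neomycin resistance marker so that transfected mammalian cells can be selected with G418. The insert is recorded as sitting between two retained BamHI sites, and the listed 5′ sequencing primer is the universal T7 primer, implying a T7 priming site upstream of the ORF. The promoter driving expression in mammalian cells is not stated in the record.

The sequence record held for this plasmid is a 697 bp partial read, not the full construct. Its annotations cover only the region downstream of the cloning site: a V5 epitope tag followed by a 6xHis affinity tag, then the BGH reverse primer site and the bovine growth hormone polyadenylation signal, which terminates and stabilises the transcript. This layout would allow the viral ORF to be expressed as a C-terminal V5-His fusion for detection or purification, although whether the insert is in frame with the tags is not confirmed by the record.

The plasmid belongs to a library of vaccinia ORF clones associated with work identifying poxvirus CD8+ T cell determinants for smallpox vaccine design and characterisation. It was made for screening purposes, and the depositors caution that the insert may differ from the canonical gene sequence and that the ORF naming is specific to this library.
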