LOCUS       Exported 697 bp ds-DNA linear SYN 29-MAY-2021
DEFINITION  This plasmid was designed for screening purposes and may contain
            discrepancies relative to the current canonical GenBank version of
            the gene..
ACCESSION   .
VERSION     .
KEYWORDS    DCT.VV.Orf114
SOURCE      synthetic DNA construct
  ORGANISM  synthetic DNA construct
REFERENCE   1 (bases 1 to 697)
  AUTHORS   Tscharke DC, Karupiah G, Zhou J, Palmore T, Irvine KR, Haeryfar SM,
            Williams S, Sidney J, Sette A, Bennink JR, Yewdell JW
  TITLE     Identification of poxvirus CD8+ T cell determinants to enable
            rational design and characterization of smallpox vaccines.
  JOURNAL   J Exp Med. 2005 January 3; 201(1): 95–104.
  PUBMED    15623576
REFERENCE   2 (bases 1 to 697)
  AUTHORS   .
  TITLE     Direct Submission
  JOURNAL   Exported May 29, 2021 from SnapGene Server 1.1.58
            http://www.snapgene.com
FEATURES             Location/Qualifiers
     source          1..697
                     /organism="synthetic DNA construct"
                     /mol_type="other DNA"
     CDS             465..506
                     /codon_start=1
                     /product="epitope tag from simian virus 5"
                     /label=V5 tag
                     /translation="GKPIPNPLLGLDST"
     CDS             516..533
                     /codon_start=1
                     /product="6xHis affinity tag"
                     /label=6xHis
                     /translation="HHHHHH"
     primer_bind     complement(556..573)
                     /label=BGH-rev
                     /note="Bovine growth hormone terminator, reverse primer.
                     Also called BGH reverse"
     polyA_signal    562..673
                     /label=bGH poly(A) signal
                     /note="bovine growth hormone polyadenylation signal"
ORIGIN
        1 agtacccttc accgaattcc agctgaccac catggacgag attgtacgca tcgttcgcga
       61 cagtatgtgg tacataccta acgtatttat ggacgacggt aagaatgaag gtcacgtttc
      121 tgtcaacaat gtctgtcata tgtatttcac gttctttgat gtggatacat cgtctcatct
      181 gtttaagcta gttattaaac actgcgatct gaataaacga ggtaactctc cattacattg
      241 ctatacgatg aatacacgat ttaatccatc tgtattaaag atattgttac accacggcat
      301 gcgtaacttt gatagcaagg atgaaaaagg acaccactat caatcgataa caagatcttt
      361 gatatactaa gcaattcccg gggatccgaa taaagggtca agacaattct gcagatatcc
      421 agcacagtgg cggccgctcg agtctagagg gcccgcggtt cgaaggtaag cctatcccta
      481 accctctcct cggtctcgat tctacgcgta ccggtcatca tcaccatcac cattgagttt
      541 aaacccgctg atcagcctcg actgtgcctt ctagttgcca gccatctgtt gtttgcccct
      601 cccccgtgcc ttccttgacc ctggaaggtg ccactcccac tgtcctttcc taataaaatg
      661 aggaaattgc atcgcattgt ctgagtaggt gtcattc
//
